>Addgene plasmid #73202 | pBS-TarHom-Tol2-TetR-cryaa-YFP | depositor full sequence | sequence record 139599 | pBS-TarHom-Tol2-TetR-cryaa-YFP sequence 8418 bps
CTAAATTGTAAGCGTTAATATTTTGTTAAAATTCGCGTTAAATTTTTGTTAAATCAGCTCATTTTTTAAC
CAATAGGCCGAAATCGGCAAAATCCCTTATAAATCAAAAGAATAGACCGAGATAGGGT
[37 nt withheld, positions 129-165]
AAAGAACGTGGACTCCAACGTCAAAGG
[49 nt withheld, positions 193-241]
T
[91 nt withheld, positions 243-333]
G
[124 nt withheld, positions 335-458]
CCCATTCGCCATTCAGGCTGCGCAACTGTTGGGAAGGGCGATCGGTGCGGGCCTCTTCGCTATTACGCCA
GCTGGCGAAAGGGGGATGTGCTGCAAGGCGATTAAGTTGGGTAACGCCAGGGTTTTCCCAGTCACGACGT
TGTAAAACGACGGCCAGTGAGCGCGCGTAATACGACTCACTATAGGGCGAATTGGAGCTCGGCGGCCGCC
AGGCCTACCCACTAGTCAATTCGGGAGGATCGAAACGGCAGATCGCAAAAAACAGTACATACAGAAGGAG
ACATGAACATGAACATCAAAAAAATTGTAAAACAAGCCACAGTTCTGACTTTTACGACTGCACTTCTGGC
AGGAGGAGCGACTCAAGCCTTCGCGAAAGAAAATAACCAAAAAGCATACAAAGAAACGTACGGCGTCTCT
CATATTACACGCCGCGGTGGCGGCCGCATCTGGCCTGTGTTTCAGACACCAGGGAGTCTCTGCTCACGTT
TCCTGCTATTTGCAGCCTCTCTATCAAGACTAATACACCTCTTCCCGCATCGGCTGCCTGTGAGAGGCTT
TTCAGCACTGCAGGATTGCTTTTCAGCCCCAAAAGAGCTAGGCTTGACACTAACAATTTTGAGAATCAGC
TTCTACTGAAGTTAAATCTGAGGTTTTACAACTTTGAGTAGCGTGTACTGGCATTAGATTGTCTGTCTTA
TAGTTTGATAATTAAATACAAACAGTTCTAAAGCAGGATAAAACCTTGTATGCATTTCATTTAATGTTTT
TTGAGATTAAAAGCTTAAACAAGAATCTCTAGTTTTCTTTCTTGCTTTTACTTTTACTTCCTTAATACTC
AAGTACAATTTTAATGGAGTACTTTTTTACTTTTACTCAAGTAAGATTCTAGCCAGATACTTTTACTTTT
AATTGAGTAAAATTTTCCCTAAGTACTTGTACTTTCACTTGAGTAAAATTTTTGAGTACTTTTTACACCT
CTGTCAAGAACTCCTGGACAAACCTCTGACCTGTGTGGAACAGAGTGGATATGGGTGTCTGAACAGATAT
TCACGTCTTTTGCAGATCAGAGGGCATTTCTGGTGTTGTGCAATGACCTGGGTCCAACAGGTAGGCGTAC
TCGTATCCAAGAGCCTTGTTGGACAGGAGGTAGTCTCCATTCCTATAAAGAGGAAGGAATGGCACCATGT
AGTAGCCGTCATTGTGGCCAATTGGTGCATTGGTACGTGGGTAGATGGACCGGGGAGGCTGATGAGTTCT
TAGCCAGCGGATCTTTCTCATGTTTGACAGCTTATCATCGATAAGCTTTAATGCGGTAGTTTATCACAGT
TAAATTGCTAACGCAGTCAGGCACCGTGTATGAAATCTAACAATGCGCTCATCGTCATCCTCGGCACCGT
CACCCTGGATGCTGTAGGCATAGGCTTGGTTATGCCGGTACTGCCGGGCCTCTTGCGGGATATCGTCCAT
TCCGACAGCATCGCCAGTCACTATGGCGTGCTGCTAGCGCTATATGCGTTGATGCAATTTCTATGCGCAC
CCGTTCTCGGAGCACTGTCCGACCGCTTTGGCCGCCGCCCAGTCCTGCTCGCTTCGCTACTTGGAGCCAC
TATCGACTACGCGATCATGGCGACCACACCCGTCCTGTGGATCCTCTACGCCGGACGCATCGTGGCCGGC
ATCACCGGCGCCACAGGTGCGGTTGCTGGCGCCTATATCGCCGACATCACCGATGGGGAAGATCGGGCTC
GCCACTTCGGGCTCATGAGCGCTTGTTTCGGCGTGGGTATGGTGGCAGGCCCCGTGGCCGGGGGACTGTT
GGGCGCCATCTCCTTGCATGCACCATTCCTTGCGGCGGCGGTGCTCAACGGCCTCAACCTACTACTGGGC
TGCTTCCTAATGCAGGAGTCGCATAAGGGAGAGCGTCGACCGATGCCCTTGAGAGCCTTCAACCCAGTCA
GCTCCTTCCGGTGGGCGCGGGGCATGACTATCGTCGCCGCACTTATGACTGTCTTCTTTATCATGCAACT
CGTAGGACAGGTGCCGGCAGCGCTCTGGGTCATTTTCGGCGAGGACCGCTTTCGCTGGAGCGCGACGATG
ATCGGCCTGTCGCTTGCGGTATTCGGAATCTTGCACGCCCTCGCTCAAGCCTTCGTCACTGGTCCCGCCA
CCAAACGTTTCGGCGAGAAGCAGGCCATTATCGCCGGCATGGCGGCCGACGCGCTGGGCTACGTCTTGCT
GGCGTTCGCGACGCGAGGCTGGATGGCCTTCCCCATTATGATTCTTCTCGCTTCCGGCGGCATCGGGATG
CCCGCGTTGCAGGCCATGCTGTCCAGGCAGGTAGATGACGACCATCAGGGACAGCTTCAAGGATCGCTCG
CGGCTCTTACCAGCCTAACTTCGATCATTGGACCGCTGATCGTCACGGCGATTTATGCCGCCTCGGCGAG
CACATGGAACGGGTTGGCATGGATTGTAGGCGCCGCCCTATACCTTGTCTGCCTCCCCGCGTTGCGTCGC
GGTGCATGGAGCCGGGCCACCTCGACCTGAATGGAAGCCGGCGGCACCTCGCTAACGGATTCACCACTCC
AAGAATTGGAGCCAATCAATTCTTGCGGAGAACTGTGAATGCGCAAACCAACCCTTGGCAGAACATATCC
ATCGCGTCCGCCATCTCCAGCAGCCGCACGCGGCGCATCTCGGGCAGCGTTGGGTCCTGGCCACGGGTGC
GCATGATCGTGCTCCTGTCGTTGAGGACCCGGCTAGGCTGGCGGGGTTGCCTTACTGGTTAGCAGAATGA
ATCACCGATACGCGAGCGAACGTGAAGCGACTGCTGCTGCAAAACGTCTGCGACCTGAGCAACAACATGA
ATGGTCTTCGGTTTCCGTGTTTCGTAAAGTCTGGAAACGCGGAAGTCAGCGCCCTGCACCATTATGTTCC
GGATCTGCATCGCAGGATGCTGCTGGCTACCCTGTGGAACACCTACATCTGTATTAACGAAGCGCTGGCA
TTGACCCTGAGTGATTTTTCTCTGGTCCCGCCGCATCCATACCGCCAGTTGTTTACCCTCACAACGTTCC
AGTAACCGGGCATGTTCATCATCAGTAACCCGTATCGTGAGCATCCTCTCTCGTTTCATCGGTATCATTA
CCCCCATGAACAGAAATCCCCCTTACACGGAGGCATCAGTGACCAGATCCGATCTGCTGGGCTTGCTGAA
GGTAGGGGGTCAAGAACCAGAGGTGTAAAGTACTTGAGTAATTTTACTTGATTACTGTACTTAAGTATTA
TTTTTGGGGATTTTTACTTTACTTGAGTACAATTAAAAATCAATACTTTTACTTTTACTTAATTACATTT
TTTTAGAAAAAAAAGTACTTTTTACTCCTTACAATTTTATTTACAGTCAAAAAGTACTTATTTTTTGGAG
ATCACTTCATTCTATTTTCCCTTGCTATTACCAAACCAATTGAATTGCGCTGATGCCCAGTTTAATTTAA
ATGTTATTTATTCTGCCTATGAAAATCGTTTTCACATTATATGAAATTGGTCAGACATGTTCATTGGTCC
TTTGGAAGTGACGTCATGTCACATCTATTACCACAATGCACAGCACCTTGACCTGGAAATTAGGGAAATT
ATAACAGTCAATCAGTGGAAGAAAATGGAGGAAGTATGTGATTCATCAGCAGCTGCGAGCAGCACAGTCC
AAAATCAGCCACAGGATCAAGAGCACCCGTGGCCGTATCTTCGCCCCGGGAGCTTCGAATTCTAATATGG
CAATAAACGATCTTCAGAGAAACTTGCATTGGTAAATAGTTTCAGCCTATGCATATGTAGTTATTCAAAC
TGTAATGACTATCTTACAGTATTATATGTTTATAATAGTTTGATCCAATAAATCCAGATTTATATGCTTT
TCAACATAAAATTGTGAAATGCACAGAATGTACATATACAATACATTTCCTACAATAATGCTCTCTTTTC
TATTAATAGTGTGCATTCAGTGCAGGATGTTATGTATTTATTTTCTGTAGTGCAAACTTTTTCAAAGAAT
TTTCCAGTCTAAGCTTTTCAGTCAAGAAAAAAAAAAGCGATTGATTATCTGTGATATTTAAAAAAATTAG
CTCTTAAATCTGGTGAACCAAGTGGCCACAACACATTAAATACTGACGTTCTACAGCCATGTAGCTTCAT
CTGGTCTGGTTTGCTTTGGCAGGCACTTATTTTCCGGTGATAGTTGGCCACAAGAGTATTGTCTGAGCCA
TTCAGTGCTAGACTGTCATTCTCAGGTCAGAGTCCACCCCGCTGATTCTGCTGACAACACTGTTCCCACC
ATGAGATAATGCCATTCCAGAGAGATCCATTTGTAAGCCCCTCTTTCTGCAGCACAGGTATATAACCAGG
GGTCTGCCTCCACTAAGGCCGGCACACATCATTTGGGGATCTTTGTACTGTGGATCCACCGGTCGCCACC
ATGGATGGTGAGCAAGGGCGAGGAGCTGTTCACCGGGGTGGTGCCCATCCTGGTCGAGCTGGACGGCGAC
GTAAACGGCCACAAGTTCAGCGTGTCCGGCGAGGGCGAGGGCGATGCCACCTACGGCAAGCTGACCCTGA
AGTTCATCTGCACCACCGGCAAGCTGCCCGTGCCCTGGCCCACCCTCGTGACCACCTTCGGCTACGGCCT
GATGTGCTTCGCCCGCTACCCCGACCACATGAAGCAGCACGACTTCTTCAAGTCCGCCATGCCCGAAGGC
TACGTCCAGGAGCGCACCATCTTCTTCAAGGACGACGGCAACTACAAGACCCGCGCCGAGGTGAAGTTCG
AGGGCGACACCCTGGTGAACCGCATCGAGCTGAAGGGCATCGACTTCAAGGAGGACGGCAACATCCTGGG
GCACAAGCTGGAGTACAACTACAACAGCCACAACGTCTATATCATGGCCGACAAGCAGAAGAACGGCATC
AAGGTGAACTTCAAGATCCGCCACAACATCGAGGACGGCAGCGTGCAGCTCGCCGACCACTACCAGCAGA
ACACCCCCATCGGCGACGGCCCCGTGCTGCTGCCCGACAACCACTACCTGAGCTACCAGTCCGCCCTGAG
CAAAGACCCCAACGAGAAGCGCGATCACATGGTCCTGCTGGAGTTCGTGACCGCCGCCGGGATCACTCTC
GGCATGGACGAGCTGTACAAGTAAGGCCGGCCGCGACTCTAGATCATAATCAGCCATACCATATTTGTAG
AGGTTTTACTTGCTTTAAAAAACCTCCCACACCTCCCCCTGAACCTGAAACATAAAATGAATGCAATTGT
TGTTGTTAACTTGTTTATTGCAGCTTATAATGGTTACAAATAAAGCAATAGCATCACAAATTTCACAAAT
AAAGCATTTTTTTCACTGCATTCTAGTTGTGGTTTGTCCAAACTCATCAATGTATCTTAATCGAGGGGGG
GCCCGGTACCCAATTCGCCCTATAGTGAGTCTCGAGCCAAGTGCCTCAATTCGATCAATCAACGATTAAA
AATATTGAGTCTGCAAAAGGACTTGATGTGTGGGACAGCTGGCCGCTGCAAAACGCTGACGGAACAGTAG
CTGAATACAACGGCTATCACGTTGTGTTTGCTCTTGCGGGAAGCCCGAAAGACGCTGATGACACATCAAT
CTACATGTTTTATCAAAAGGTCGGCGACAACTCAATCGACAGCTGGAAAAACGCGGGCCGTGTCTTTACT
CGAGGGGGGGCCCGGTACCCAGCTTTTGTTCCCTTTAGTGAGGGTTAATTGCGCGCTTGGCGTAATCATG
GTCATAGCTGTTTCCTGTGTGAAATTGTTATCCGCTCACAATTCCACACAACATACGAGCCGGAAGCATA
AAGTGTAAAGCCTGGGGTGCCTAATGAGTGAGCTAACTCACATTAATTGCGTTGCGCTCACTGCCCGCTT
TCCAGTCGGGAAACCTGTCGTGCCAGCTGCATTAATGAATCGGCCAACGCGCGGGGAGAGGCGGTTTGCG
TATTGGGCGCTCTTCCGCTTCCTCGCTCACTGACTCGCTGCGCTCGGTCGTTCGGCTGCGGCGAGCGGTA
TCAGCTCACTCAAAGGCGGTAATACGGTTATCCACAGAATCAGGGGATAACGCAGGAAAGAACATGTGAG
CAAAAGGCCAGCAAAAGGCCAGGAACCGTAAAAAGGCCGCGTTGCTGGCGTTTTTCCATAGGCTCCGCCC
CCCTGACGAGCATCACAAAAATCGACGCTCAAGTCAGAGGTGGCGAAACCCGACAGGACTATAAAGATAC
CAGGCGTTTCCCCCTGGAAGCTCCCTCGTGCGCTCTCCTGTTCCGACCCTGCCGCTTACCGGATACCTGT
CCGCCTTTCTCCCTTCGGGAAGCGTGGCGCTTTCTCATAGCTCACGCTGTAGGTATCTCAGTTCGGTGTA
GGTCGTTCGCTCCAAGCTGGGCTGTGTGCACGAACCCCCCGTTCAGCCCGACCGCTGCGCCTTATCCGGT
AACTATCGTCTTGAGTCCAACCCGGTAAGACACGACTTATCGCCACTGGCAGCAGCCACTGGTAACAGGA
TTAGCAGAGCGAGGTATGTAGGCGGTGCTACAGAGTTCTTGAAGTGGTGGCCTAACTACGGCTACACTAG
AAGGACAGTATTTGGTATCTGCGCTCTGCTGAAGCCAGTTACCTTCGGAAAAAGAGTTGGTAGCTCTTGA
TCCGGCAAACAAACCACCGCTGGTAGCGGTGGTTTTTTTGTTTGCAAGCAGCAGATTACGCGCAGAAAAA
AAGGATCTCAAGAAGATCCTTTGATCTTTTCTACGGGGTCTGACGCTCAGTGGAACGAAAACTCACGTTA
AGGGATTTTGGTCATGAGATTATCAAAAAGGATCTTCACCTAGATCCTTTTAAATTAAAAATGAAGTTTT
AAATCAATCTAAAGTATATATGAGTAAACTTGGTCTGACAGTTACCAATGCTTAATCAGTGAGGCACCTA
TCTCAGCGATCTGTCTATTTCGTTCATCCATAGTTGCCTGACTCCCCGTCGTGTAGATAACTACGATACG
GGAGGGCTTACCATCTGGCCCCAGTGCTGCAATGATACCGCGAGACCCACGCTCACCGGCTCCAGATTTA
TCAGCAATAAACCAGCCAGCCGGAAGGGCCGAGCGCAGAAGTGGTCCTGCAACTTTATCCGCCTCCATCC
AGTCTATTAATTGTTGCCGGGAAGCTAGAGTAAGTAGTTCGCCAGTTAATAGTTTGCGCAACGTTGTTGC
CATTGCTACAGGCATCGTGGTGTCACGCTCGTCGTTTGGTATGGCTTCATTCAGCTCCGGTTCCCAACGA
TCAAGGCGAGTTACATGATCCCCCATGTTGTGCAAAAAAGCGGTTAGCTCCTTCGGTCCTCCGATCGTTG
TCAGAAGTAAGTTGGCCGCAGTGTTATCACTCATGGTTATGGCAGCACTGCATAATTCTCTTACTGTCAT
GCCATCCGTAAGATGCTTTTCTGTGACTGGTGAGTACTCAACCAAGTCATTCTGAGAATAGTGTATGCGG
CGACCGAGTTGCTCTTGCCCGGCGTCAATACGGGATAATACCGCGCCACATAGCAGAACTTTAAAAGTGC
TCATCATTGGAAAACGTTCTTCGGGGCGAAAACTCTCAAGGATCTTACCGCTGTTGAGATCCAGTTCGAT
GTAACCCACTCGTGCACCCAACTGATCTTCAGCATCTTTTACTTTCACCAGCGTTTCTGGGTGAGCAAAA
ACAGGAAGGCAAAATGCCGCAAAAAAGGGAATAAGGGCGACACGGAAATGTTGAATACTCATACTCTTCC
TTTTTCAATATTATTGAAGCATTTATCAGGGTTATTGTCTCATGAGCGGATACATATTTGAATGTATTTA
GAAAAATAAACAAATAGGGGTTCCGCGCACATTTCCCCGAAAAGTGCCAC
Features (pLannotate 1.2.2; 22 found; start..end, strand, type, name):
     30..458     -  rep_origin     f1 ori (sequence partly withheld): f1 bacteriophage origin of replication; arrow indicates direction of (+) strand synthesis
    463..618     -  CDS            lacZα (fragment): LacZα fragment of β-galactosidase; lacZ fragment
    626..644     +  promoter       T7 promoter: promoter for bacteriophage T7 RNA polymerase
    747..890     +  CDS            sacB (fragment): SACB_BACSU - Experimental evidence at protein level: Swiss-Prot protein existence level 1. From Bacillus subtilis (strain 168).
   1440..1727    -  CDS            tyr (fragment): TYRO_ORYLA - Also known as tyro. Experimental evidence at transcript level: Swiss-Prot protein existence level 2. This is a copper-containing oxidase that functions in the formation of pigments such as melanins and other polyphenolic compounds. From Oryzias latipes (Japanese rice fish) (Japanese killifish).
   1742..1770    +  promoter       tet promoter: E. coli promoter for tetracycline efflux protein gene
   1818..3008    +  CDS            TcR: tetracycline efflux protein; tet; confers resistance to tetracycline
   3250..3630    -  CDS            YPB1_ECOLX: Protein predicted: Swiss-Prot protein existence level 4. From Escherichia coli.
   4943..5659    +  CDS            Citrine: Citrine is a basic (constitutively fluorescent) yellow fluorescent protein published in 2001, derived from Aequorea victoria. It has moderate acid sensitivity.
   5680..5763    +  CDS            large T antigen (fragment): large T antigen from SV40 (simian virus 40)
   5786..5907    +  polyA_signal   SV40 poly(A) signal: SV40 polyadenylation signal
   5909..5928    +  misc_feature   MCS (fragment): pBluescript multiple cloning site
   5956..6195    +  CDS            sacB (fragment): SACB_BACSU - Experimental evidence at protein level: Swiss-Prot protein existence level 1. From Bacillus subtilis (strain 168).
   6197..6217    +  misc_feature   MCS (fragment): pBluescript multiple cloning site
   6230..6248    -  promoter       T3 promoter: promoter for bacteriophage T3 RNA polymerase
   6293..6309    -  protein_bind   lac operator: The lac repressor binds to the lac operator to inhibit transcription in E. coli. This inhibition can be relieved by adding lactose or isopropyl-β-D-thiogalactopyranoside (IPTG). lac repressor encoded by lacI
   6317..6347    -  promoter       lac promoter: promoter for the E. coli lac operon
   6362..6383    -  protein_bind   CAP binding site: CAP binding activates transcription in the presence of cAMP. E. coli catabolite activator protein
   6396..6488    -  CDS            lacI (fragment): lac repressor; lacI; The lac repressor binds to the lac operator to inhibit transcription in E. coli. This inhibition can be relieved by adding lactose or isopropyl-β-D-thiogalactopyranoside (IPTG).
   6671..7259    -  rep_origin     ori: high-copy-number ColE1/pMB1/pBR322/pUC origin of replication
   7430..8290    -  CDS            AmpR: β-lactamase; bla; confers resistance to ampicillin, carbenicillin, and related antibiotics
   8291..8395    -  promoter       AmpR promoter: bla
