[The description below was written by a language model from this plasmid's Addgene catalogue record and pLannotate feature annotations shown in this document.]
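Description:
pBS-TarHom-Tol2-TetR-cryaa-YFP is a pBluescript-based donor plasmid that carries a targeting cassette for modifying the backbone of BACs built in the pTARBAC2 vector, as part of a plasmid set for BAC transgenesis in zebrafish. The plasmid itself is a high-copy E. coli vector with a ColE1/pUC-type origin, an f1 origin, and an ampicillin resistance gene under its own promoter. The usual pBluescript remnants (lacZα fragment, lac promoter and operator, T7 and T3 promoters) flank the insert.

The cassette is bounded by two sacB fragments. These most likely serve as the "TarHom" homology arms that direct recombination into the sacB region of the pTARBAC2 backbone, although the record does not say so explicitly. Between them lies a tetracycline efflux gene (TcR) driven by the tet promoter, which allows selection of correctly recombined BAC clones. This is the "tetR" selection marker named in the record, and it is a resistance gene rather than the Tet repressor. Downstream is a Citrine (YFP variant) coding sequence followed by an SV40 polyadenylation signal.

The name and stated purpose indicate that Citrine is expressed from a cryaa (lens crystallin) promoter, giving a lens-specific fluorescent marker for identifying transgenic fish. That promoter is not annotated in the feature table and presumably lies in the unannotated stretch upstream of Citrine. Tol2 transposon arms are likewise implied by the name but not annotated directly. The short match to medaka tyrosinase may reflect Tol2-associated sequence, since Tol2 was originally found in that locus. Once installed in a BAC, Tol2 ends would permit transposase-mediated integration of the BAC into the zebrafish genome.
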