Addgene plasmid #73202: pBS-TarHom-Tol2-TetR-cryaa-YFP
Purpose: BAC targeting cassette for pTARBAC2 with tetR selection marker and lens-specific transgenesis marker Citrine
Depositing lab: Holger Knaut. Depositing organization: NYU Grossman School of Medicine. Publication: A Plasmid Set for Efficient Bacterial Artificial Chromosome (BAC) Transgenesis in Zebrafish. Fuentes F, Reynolds E, Lewellis SW, Venkiteswaran G, Knaut H. G3 (Bethesda). 2016 Jan 27. pii: g3.115.026344. doi: 10.1534/g3.115.026344. PubMed 26818072.
Backbone
  Vector backbone: pBluescript
Growth in bacteria
  Bacterial resistance: Ampicillin, 100 μg/mL
  Growth temperature: 37°C
  Growth strain: DH5alpha
  Copy number: High Copy
Gene/Insert
  Gene/Insert name: YFP
  Species: Synthetic
Terms and licenses: Academic/Nonprofit Terms; Industry Terms: Not Available to Industry
How to cite: pBS-TarHom-Tol2-TetR-cryaa-YFP was a gift from Holger Knaut (Addgene plasmid # 73202 ; http://n2t.net/addgene:73202 ; RRID:Addgene_73202)
