>Addgene plasmid #73202 | pBS-TarHom-Tol2-TetR-cryaa-YFP | addgene partial sequence | sequence record 138431 | CMV-d2eGFP-F 5'-TATATCATGGCCGACAAGC-3'
GCCACAACATCGAGGACGGCAGCGTGCAGCTCGCCGACCACTACCAGCAGAACACCCCCATCGGCGACGG
CCCCGTGCTGCTGCCCGACAACCACTACCTGAGCTACCAGTCCGCCCTGAGCAAAGACCCCAACGAGAAG
CGCGATCACATGGTCCTGCTGGAGTTCGTGACCGCCGCCGGGATCACTCTCGGCATGGACGAGCTGTACA
AGTAAGGCCGGCCGCGACTCTAGATCATAATCAGCCATACCATATTTGTAGAGGTTTTACTTGCTTTAAA
AAACCTCCCACACCTCCCCCTGAACCTGAAACATAAAATGAATGCAATTGTTGTTGTTAACTTGTTTATT
GCAGCTTATAATGGTTACAAATAAAGCAATAGCATCACAAATTTCACAAATAAAGCATTTTTTTCACTGC
ATTCTAGTTGTGGTTTGTCCAAACTCATCAATGTATCTTAATCGAGGGGGGGCCCGGTACCCAATTCGCC
CTATAGTGAGTCTCGAGCCAAGTGCCTCAATTCGATCAATCAACGATTAAAAATATTGAGTCTGCAAAAG
GACTTGATGTGTGGGACAGCTGGCCGCTGCAAAACGCTGACGGAACAGTAGCTGAATACAACGGCTATCA
CGTTGTGTTTGCTCTTGCGGGAAGCCCGAAAGACGCTGATGACACATCAATCTACATGTTTTATCAAAAG
GTCGGCGACAACTCAATCGACAGCTGGAAAAACGCGGGCCGTGTCTTTACTCGAGGGGGGGCCCGGTACC
CAGCTTTTGTTCCCTTTAGTGAGGGTTAAT
