>Addgene plasmid #73202 | pBS-TarHom-Tol2-TetR-cryaa-YFP | addgene partial sequence | sequence record 138433 | EGFP-N 5'-CGTCGCCGTCCAGCTCGACCAG-3'
TGGCGACCGGTGGATCCACAGTACAAAGATCCCCAAATGATGTGTGCCGGCCTTAGTGGAGGCAGACCCC
TGGTTATATACCTGTGCTGCAGAAAGAGGGGCTTACAAATGGATCTCTCTGGAATGGCATTATCTCATGG
TGGGAACAGTGTTGTCAGCAGAATCAGCGGGGTGGACTCTGACCTGAGAATGACAGTCTAGCACTGAATG
GCTCAGACAATACTCTTGTGGCCAACTATCACCGGAAAATAAGTGCCTGCCAAAGCAAACCAGACCAGAT
GAAGCTACATGGCTGTAGAACGTCAGTATTTAATGTGTTGTGGCCACTTGGTTCACCAGATTTAAGAGCT
AATTTTTTTAAATATCACAGATAATCAATCGCTTTTTTTTTTCTTGACTGAAAAGCTTAGACTGGAAAAT
TCTTTGAAAAAGTTTGCACTACAGAAAATAAATACATAACATCCTGCACTGAATGCACACTATTAATAGA
AAAGAGAGCATTATTGTAGGAAATGTATTGTATATGTACATTCTGTGCATTTCACAATTTTATGTTGAAA
AGCATATAAATCTGGATTTATTGGATCAAACTATTATAAACATATAATACTGTAAGATAGTCATTACAGT
TTGAATAACTACATATGCATAGGCTGAAACTATTTACCAATGCAAGTTTCTCTGAAGATCGTTTATTGCC
ATATTAGAATTCGAAGCTCCCGGGGCGAAGATACGGCCACGGGTGCTCTTGATCCTGTGGCTGATTTTGG
ACTGTGCTGCTCGCAGCTGCTGATGAATCACATACTTCCTCCATTTTCTTCCACTGATTGACTG
