>Addgene plasmid #73202 | pBS-TarHom-Tol2-TetR-cryaa-YFP | addgene partial sequence | sequence record 139588 | Tet-F 5'-GGCAGGTAGATGACGACCAT-3'
CTTACCAGCCTAACTTCGATCATTGGACCGCTGATCGTCACGGCGATTTATGCCGCCTCGGCGAGCACAT
GGAACGGGTTGGCATGGATTGTAGGCGCCGCCCTATACCTTGTCTGCCTCCCCGCGTTGCGTCGCGGTGC
ATGGAGCCGGGCCACCTCGACCTGAATGGAAGCCGGCGGCACCTCGCTAACGGATTCACCACTCCAAGAA
TTGGAGCCAATCAATTCTTGCGGAGAACTGTGAATGCGCAAACCAACCCTTGGCAGAACATATCCATCGC
GTCCGCCATCTCCAGCAGCCGCACGCGGCGCATCTCGGGCAGCGTTGGGTCCTGGCCACGGGTGCGCATG
ATCGTGCTCCTGTCGTTGAGGACCCGGCTAGGCTGGCGGGGTTGCCTTACTGGTTAGCAGAATGAATCAC
CGATACGCGAGCGAACGTGAAGCGACTGCTGCTGCAAAACGTCTGCGACCTGAGCAACAACATGAATGGT
CTTCGGTTTCCGTGTTTCGTAAAGTCTGGAAACGCGGAAGTCAGCGCCCTGCACCATTATGTTCCGGATC
TGCATCGCAGGATGCTGCTGGCTACCCTGTGGAACACCTACATCTGTATTAACGAAGCGCTGGCATTGAC
CCTGAGTGATTTTTCTCTGGTCCCGCCGCATCCATACCGCCAGTTGTTTACCCTCACAACGTTCCAGTAA
CCGGGCATGTTCATCATCA
