>Addgene plasmid #73202 | pBS-TarHom-Tol2-TetR-cryaa-YFP | addgene partial sequence | sequence record 139591 | Tol2trans-5 5'-ccaggtcattgcacaacaccag-3'
TGAATATCTGTTCAGACACCCATATCCACTCTGTTCCACACAGGTCAGAGGTTTGTCCAGGAGTTCTTGA
CAGAGGTGTAAAAAGTACTCAAAAATTTTACTCAAGTGAAAGTACAAGTACTTAGGGAAAATTTTACTCA
ATTAAAAGTAAAAGTATCTGGCTAGAATCTTACTTGAGTAAAAGTAAAAAAGTACTCCATTAAAATTGTA
CTTGAGTATTAAGGAAGTAAAAGTAAAAGCAAGAAAGAAAACTAGAGATTCTTGTTTAAGCTTTTAATCT
CAAAAAACATTAAATGAAATGCATACAAGGTTTTATCCTGCTTTAGAACTGTTTGTATTTAATTATCAAA
CTATAAGACAGACAATCTAACGCCAGTACACGCTACTCAAAGTTGTAAAACCTCAGATTTAACTTCAGTA
GAAGCTGATTCTCAAAATTGTTAGTGTCAAGCCTAGCTCTTTTGGGGCTGAAAAGCAATCCCGCAGTGCT
GAAAAGCCTCTCACAGGCAGCCGATGCGGGAAGAGGTGTATTAGTCTTGATAGAGAGGCTGCAAATAGCA
GGAAACGTGAGCAGAGACTCCCTGGTGTCTGAAACAAGGCCAGATGCGGCCGCCACCGCGGCGTGTAATA
TGAGAGACGCGTACGTTTCTTTGTATGCTTTTTGGTTATTTTCTTTCGCGAAGGCTTGAGTCGCTCCTCC
TGCCAGAAGTGCAGTCGTAAAAGTCAGAACTGTGGCTTGTTTTACAA
